LOCUS       Exported 9457 bp ds-DNA circular SYN 13-MAY-2021
DEFINITION  Mammalian expression plasmid for SARS-CoV-2 RNA-dependent RNA
            polymerase.
ACCESSION   .
VERSION     .
KEYWORDS    pGBW-m4133722
SOURCE      synthetic DNA construct
  ORGANISM  synthetic DNA construct
REFERENCE   1 (bases 1 to 9457)
  TITLE     SARS-CoV-2 protein Mammalian expression constructs, tagged, for
            protein expression and/or purification
REFERENCE   2 (bases 1 to 9457)
  AUTHORS   .
  TITLE     Direct Submission
  JOURNAL   Exported May 13, 2021 from SnapGene Server 1.1.58
            http://www.snapgene.com
FEATURES             Location/Qualifiers
     source          1..9457
                     /organism="synthetic DNA construct"
                     /mol_type="other DNA"
     CDS             2798..2818
                     /codon_start=1
                     /product="tobacco etch virus (TEV) protease recognition and
                     cleavage site"
                     /label=TEV site
                     /translation="ENLYFQS"
     CDS             2852..2929
                     /codon_start=1
                     /product="calmodulin-binding peptide"
                     /label=CBP
                     /note="derived from skeletal muscle myosin light chain
                     kinase; binds calmodulin with nanomolar affinity in the
                     presence of calcium"
                     /translation="KRRWKKNFIAVSAANRFKKISSSGAL"
     CDS             2957..2977
                     /codon_start=1
                     /product="tobacco etch virus (TEV) protease recognition and
                     cleavage site"
                     /label=TEV site
                     /translation="ENLYFQG"
     polyA_signal    3426..3547
                     /label=SV40 poly(A) signal
                     /note="SV40 polyadenylation signal"
     primer_bind     complement(3437..3456)
                     /label=EBV-rev
                     /note="SV40 polyA terminator, reverse primer"
     primer_bind     3491..3510
                     /label=SV40pA-R
                     /note="SV40 polyA, reverse primer"
     terminator      3662..3708
                     /label=T7 terminator
                     /note="transcription terminator for bacteriophage T7 RNA
                     polymerase"
     terminator      3738..3874
                     /label=rrnG terminator
                     /note="transcription terminator from the E. coli ribosomal
                     RNA rrnG operon (Albrechtsen et al., 1991)"
     misc_feature    3919..3990
                     /label=3' beta-globin insulator
                     /note="insulator downstream of the human beta-globin locus
                     (Farrell et al., 2002)"
     rep_origin      complement(4216..4804)
                     /direction=LEFT
                     /label=ori
                     /note="high-copy-number ColE1/pMB1/pBR322/pUC origin of
                     replication"
     primer_bind     complement(4296..4315)
                     /label=pBR322ori-F
                     /note="pBR322 origin, forward primer"
     promoter        5304..6513
                     /label=UbC promoter
                     /note="human ubiquitin C promoter"
     primer_bind     6350..6369
                     /label=hUBCpro-F
                     /note="Human Ubiquitin C (UbC) promoter, forward primer"
     CDS             6517..7116
                     /codon_start=1
                     /gene="pac from Streptomyces alboniger"
                     /product="puromycin N-acetyltransferase"
                     /label=PuroR
                     /note="confers resistance to puromycin"
                     /translation="MTEYKPTVRLATRDDVPRAVRTLAAAFADYPATRHTVDPDRHIER
                     VTELQELFLTRVGLDIGKVWVADDGAAVAVWTTPESVEAGAVFAEIGPRMAELSGSRLA
                     AQQQMEGLLAPHRPKEPAWFLATVGVSPDHQGKGLGSAVVLPGVEAAERAGVPAFLETS
                     APRNLPFYERLGFTVTADVEVPEGPRTWCMTRKPGA"
     primer_bind     complement(6517..6536)
                     /label=Puro-R
                     /note="Puromycin resistance gene, reverse primer. Also
                     called puro-variant-R"
     primer_bind     7013..7033
                     /label=Puro-F
                     /note="Puromycin resistance gene, forward primer"
     polyA_signal    7143..7191
                     /note="synthetic polyadenylation signal"
     CDS             7457..8317
                     /codon_start=1
                     /gene="bla"
                     /product="beta-lactamase"
                     /label=AmpR
                     /note="confers resistance to ampicillin, carbenicillin, and
                     related antibiotics"
                     /translation="MSIQHFRVALIPFFAAFCLPVFAHPETLVKVKDAEDQLGARVGYI
                     ELDLNSGKILESFRPEERFPMMSTFKVLLCGAVLSRIDAGQEQLGRRIHYSQNDLVEYS
                     PVTEKHLTDGMTVRELCSAAITMSDNTAANLLLTTIGGPKELTAFLHNMGDHVTRLDRW
                     EPELNEAIPNDERDTTMPVAMATTLRKLLTGELLTLASRQQLIDWMEADKVAGPLLRSA
                     LPAGWFIADKSGAGERGSRGIIAALGPDGKPSRIVVIYTTGSQATMDERNRQIAEIGAS
                     LIKHW"
     primer_bind     complement(7675..7694)
                     /label=Amp-R
                     /note="Ampicillin resistance gene, reverse primer"
     terminator      8330..8466
                     /label=rrnG terminator
                     /note="transcription terminator from the E. coli ribosomal
                     RNA rrnG operon (Albrechtsen et al., 1991)"
     misc_feature    8611..8682
                     /label=5' beta-globin insulator
                     /note="insulator upstream of the human beta-globin locus
                     (Farrell et al., 2002)"
     terminator      8687..8733
                     /label=T7 terminator
                     /note="transcription terminator for bacteriophage T7 RNA
                     polymerase"
     polyA_signal    8751..8799
                     /note="synthetic polyadenylation signal"
     enhancer        8880..9183
                     /label=CMV enhancer
                     /note="human cytomegalovirus immediate early enhancer"
     promoter        9185..9387
                     /label=CMV promoter
                     /note="human cytomegalovirus (CMV) immediate early
                     promoter"
     primer_bind     9338..9358
                     /label=CMV-F
                     /note="Human CMV immediate early promoter, forward primer"
     regulatory      9456..8
                     /regulatory_class="other"
                     /note="vertebrate consensus sequence for strong initiation
                     of translation (Kozak, 1987)"
ORIGIN
        1 caccatggct gatgcacaat cgtttttaaa ccgggtttgc ggtgtaagtg cagcccgtct
       61 tacaccgtgc ggcacaggca ctagtactga tgtcgtatac agggcttttg acatctacaa
      121 tgataaagta gctggttttg ctaaattcct aaaaactaat tgttgtcgct tccaagaaaa
      181 ggacgaagat gacaatttaa ttgattctta ctttgtagtt aagagacaca ctttctctaa
      241 ctaccaacat gaagaaacaa tttataattt acttaaggat tgtccagctg ttgctaaaca
      301 tgacttcttt aagtttagaa tagacggtga catggtacca catatatcac gtcaacgtct
      361 tactaaatac acaatggcag acctcgtcta tgctttaagg cattttgatg aaggtaattg
      421 tgacacatta aaagaaatac ttgtcacata caattgttgt gatgatgatt atttcaataa
      481 aaaggactgg tatgattttg tagaaaaccc agatatatta cgcgtatacg ccaacttagg
      541 tgaacgtgta cgccaagctt tgttaaaaac agtacaattc tgtgatgcca tgcgaaatgc
      601 tggtattgtt ggtgtactga cattagataa tcaagatctc aatggtaact ggtatgattt
      661 cggtgatttc atacaaacca cgccaggtag tggagttcct gttgtagatt cttattattc
      721 attgttaatg cctatattaa ccttgaccag ggctttaact gcagagtcac atgttgacac
      781 tgacttaaca aagccttaca ttaagtggga tttgttaaaa tatgacttca cggaagagag
      841 gttaaaactc tttgaccgtt attttaaata ttgggatcag acataccacc caaattgtgt
      901 taactgtttg gatgacagat gcattctgca ttgtgcaaac tttaatgttt tattctctac
      961 agtgttccca cctacaagtt ttggaccact agtgagaaaa atatttgttg atggtgttcc
     1021 atttgtagtt tcaactggat accacttcag agagctaggt gttgtacata atcaggatgt
     1081 aaacttacat agctctagac ttagttttaa ggaattactt gtgtatgctg ctgaccctgc
     1141 tatgcacgct gcttctggta atctattact agataaacgc actacgtgct tttcagtagc
     1201 tgcacttact aacaatgttg cttttcaaac tgtcaaaccc ggtaatttta acaaagactt
     1261 ctatgacttt gctgtgtcta agggtttctt taaggaagga agttctgttg aattaaaaca
     1321 cttcttcttt gctcaggatg gtaatgctgc tatcagcgat tatgactact atcgttataa
     1381 tctaccaaca atgtgtgata tcagacaact actatttgta gttgaagttg ttgataagta
     1441 ctttgattgt tacgatggtg gctgtattaa tgctaaccaa gtcatcgtca acaacctaga
     1501 caaatcagct ggttttccat ttaataaatg gggtaaggct agactttatt atgattcaat
     1561 gagttatgag gatcaagatg cacttttcgc atatacaaaa cgtaatgtca tccctactat
     1621 aactcaaatg aatcttaagt atgccattag tgcaaagaat agagctcgca ccgtagctgg
     1681 tgtctctatc tgtagtacta tgaccaatag acagtttcat caaaaattat tgaaatcaat
     1741 agccgccact agaggagcta ctgtagtaat tggaacaagc aaattctatg gtggttggca
     1801 caacatgtta aaaactgttt atagtgatgt agaaaaccct caccttatgg gttgggatta
     1861 tcctaaatgt gatagagcca tgcctaacat gcttagaatt atggcctcac ttgttcttgc
     1921 tcgcaaacat acaacgtgtt gtagcttgtc acaccgtttc tatagattag ctaatgagtg
     1981 tgctcaagta ttgagtgaaa tggtcatgtg tggcggttca ctatatgtta aaccaggtgg
     2041 aacctcatca ggagatgcca caactgctta tgctaatagt gtttttaaca tttgtcaagc
     2101 tgtcacggcc aatgttaatg cacttttatc tactgatggt aacaaaattg ccgataagta
     2161 tgtccgcaat ttacaacaca gactttatga gtgtctctat agaaatagag atgttgacac
     2221 agactttgtg aatgagtttt acgcatattt gcgtaaacat ttctcaatga tgatactctc
     2281 tgacgatgct gttgtgtgtt tcaatagcac ttatgcatct caaggtctag tggctagcat
     2341 aaagaacttt aagtcagttc tttattatca aaacaatgtt tttatgtctg aagcaaaatg
     2401 ttggactgag actgacctta ctaaaggacc tcatgaattt tgctctcaac atacaatgct
     2461 agttaaacag ggtgatgatt atgtgtacct tccttaccca gatccatcaa gaatcctagg
     2521 ggccggctgt tttgtagatg atatcgtaaa aacagatggt acacttatga ttgaacggtt
     2581 cgtgtcttta gctatagatg cttacccact tactaaacat cctaatcagg agtatgctga
     2641 tgtctttcat ttgtacttac aatacataag aaagctacat gatgagttaa caggacacat
     2701 gttagacatg tattctgtta tgcttactaa tgataacact tcaaggtatt gggaacctga
     2761 gttttatgag gctatgtaca caccgcatac agtcttagaa aacctttact ttcagtcggg
     2821 acggcgaatc ccggggctga taaatccctg gaaaaggaga tggaagaaga actttattgc
     2881 agtgtctgcg gctaaccggt tcaaaaagat cagttcaagc ggcgccctag attacgacat
     2941 tcctacgacc gcctccgaga atctctattt ccagggtgaa tttggcttgg cacaacatga
     3001 cgaggccgtc gataacaagt ttaataaaga acagcagaac gctttctatg agatccttca
     3061 cttaccaaat ctgaacgaag agcaacgcaa cgctttcatt cagagcctga aagacgatcc
     3121 ctcgcagtct gcaaatctcc tggccgaagc caagaagctg aatgacgcac aggctccaaa
     3181 agttgataac aagtttaaca aggagcagca gaatgctttc tacgagatat tgcaccttcc
     3241 taatctgaat gaggaacaaa gaaatgcatt tatccagtcc ctaaaagacg atccatcaca
     3301 gagtgccaac ctgcttgcgg aagccaaaaa gctcaatgat gcccaggccc cgaaagtaga
     3361 cgcgaaccat caataagcta gcttgactga ctgagataca gcgtaccttc agctcacaga
     3421 catgataaga tacattgatg agtttggaca aaccacaact agaatgcagt gaaaaaaatg
     3481 ctttatttgt gaaatttgtg atgctattgc tttatttgta accattataa gctgcaataa
     3541 acaagttaac aacaacaatt gcattcattt tatgtttcag gttcaggggg aggtgtggga
     3601 ggttttttaa agcaagtaaa acctctacaa atgtggtatt ggcccatctc tatcggtatc
     3661 gtagcataac cccttggggc ctctaaacgg gtcttgaggg gttttttgtg cccctcgggc
     3721 cggattgcta tctaccggca ttggcgcaga aaaaaatgcc tgatgcgacg ctgcgcgtct
     3781 tatactccca catatgccag attcagcaac ggatacggct tccccaactt gcccacttcc
     3841 atacgtgtcc tccttaccag aaatttatcc ttaaggtcgt cagctatcct gcaggcgatc
     3901 tctcgatttc gatcaagaca ttcctttaat ggtcttttct ggacaccact aggggtcaga
     3961 agtagttcat caaactttct tccctcccta atctcattgg ttaccttggg ctatcgaaac
     4021 ttaattaacc agtcaagtca gctacttggc gagatcgact tgtctgggtt tcgactacgc
     4081 tcagaattgc gtcagtcaag ttcgatctgg tccttgctat tgcacccgtt ctccgattac
     4141 gagtttcatt taaatcatgt gagcaaaagg ccagcaaaag gccaggaacc gtaaaaaggc
     4201 cgcgttgctg gcgtttttcc ataggctccg cccccctgac gagcatcaca aaaatcgacg
     4261 ctcaagtcag aggtggcgaa acccgacagg actataaaga taccaggcgt ttccccctgg
     4321 aagctccctc gtgcgctctc ctgttccgac cctgccgctt accggatacc tgtccgcctt
     4381 tctcccttcg ggaagcgtgg cgctttctca tagctcacgc tgtaggtatc tcagttcggt
     4441 gtaggtcgtt cgctccaagc tgggctgtgt gcacgaaccc cccgttcagc ccgaccgctg
     4501 cgccttatcc ggtaactatc gtcttgagtc caacccggta agacacgact tatcgccact
     4561 ggcagcagcc actggtaaca ggattagcag agcgaggtat gtaggcggtg ctacagagtt
     4621 cttgaagtgg tggcctaact acggctacac tagaagaaca gtatttggta tctgcgctct
     4681 gctgaagcca gttaccttcg gaaaaagagt tggtagctct tgatccggca aacaaaccac
     4741 cgctggtagc ggtggttttt ttgtttgcaa gcagcagatt acgcgcagaa aaaaaggatc
     4801 tcaagaagat cctttgatct tttctacggg gtctgacgct cagtggaacg aaaactcacg
     4861 ttaagggatt ttggtcatga gattatcaaa aaggatcttc acctagatcc ttttaaatta
     4921 aaaatgaagt tttaaatcaa tctaaagtat atatgagtaa acttggtctg acagttacca
     4981 atgcttaatc agtgaggcac ctatctcagc gatctgtcta tttcgttcat ccatagttgc
     5041 atttaaattt ccgaactctc caaggccctc gtcggaaaat cttcaaacct ttcgtccgat
     5101 ccatcttgca ggctacctct cgaacgaact atcgcaagtc tcttggccgg ccttgcgcct
     5161 tggctattgc ttggcagcgc ctatcgccag gtattactcc aatcccgaat atccgagatc
     5221 gggatcaccc gagagaagtt caacctacat cctcaatccc gatctatccg agatccgagg
     5281 aatatcgaaa tcggggcgcg cctggcctcc gcgccgggtt ttggcgcctc ccgcgggcgc
     5341 ccccctcgtc acggcgagcg ctgccacgtc agacgaaggg cgcaggagcg tcctgatcct
     5401 tccgcccgga cgctcaggac agcggcccgc tgctcataag actcggcctt agaaccccag
     5461 tatcagcaga aggacatttt aggacgggac ttgggtgact ctagggcact ggttttcttt
     5521 ccagagagcg gaacaggcga ggaaaagtag tcccttctcg gcgattctgc ggagggatct
     5581 ccgtggggcg gtgaacgccg atgattatat aaggacgcgc cgggtgtggc acagctagtt
     5641 ccgtcgcagc cgggatttgg gtcgcggttc ttgtttgtgg atcgctgtga tcgtcacttg
     5701 gtgagtagcg ggctgctggg ctggccgggg ctttcgtggc cgccgggccg ctcggtggga
     5761 cggaagcgtg tggagagacc gccaagggct gtagtctggg tccgcgagca aggttgccct
     5821 gaactggggg ttggggggag cgcagcaaaa tggcggctgt tcccgagtct tgaatggaag
     5881 acgcttgtga ggcgggctgt gaggtcgttg aaacaaggtg gggggcatgg tgggcggcaa
     5941 gaacccaagg tcttgagccc ttcgctaatg cgggaaagct cttattcggg tgagatgggc
     6001 tgggcaccat ctggggaccc tgacgtgaag tttgtcactg actggagaac tcggtttgtc
     6061 gtctgttgcg ggggcggcag ttatggcggt gccgttgggc agtgcacccg tacctttggg
     6121 agcgcgcgcc ctcgtcgtgt cgtgacgtca cccgttctgt tggcttataa tgcagggtgg
     6181 ggccacctgc cggtaggtgt gcggtaggct tttctccgtc gcaggacgca gggttcgggc
     6241 ctagggtagg ctctcctgaa tcgacaggcg ccggacctct ggtgagggga gggataagtg
     6301 aggcgtcagt ttctttggtc ggttttatgt acctatcttc ttaagtagct gaagctccgg
     6361 ttttgaacta tgcgctcggg gttggcgagt gtgttttgtg aagtttttta ggcacctttt
     6421 gaaatgtaat catttgggtc aatatgtaat tttcagtgtt agacttgtaa attgtccgct
     6481 aaattctggc cgtttttggc ttttttgtta gacaacatga ccgagtacaa gcccacggtg
     6541 cgcctcgcca cccgcgacga cgtccccagg gccgtacgca ccctcgccgc cgcgttcgcc
     6601 gactaccccg ccacgcgcca caccgtcgat ccggaccgcc acatcgagcg ggtcaccgag
     6661 ctgcaagaac tcttcctcac gcgcgtcggg ctcgacatcg gcaaggtgtg ggtcgcggac
     6721 gacggcgccg cggtggcggt ctggaccacg ccggagagcg tcgaagcggg ggcggtgttc
     6781 gccgagatcg gcccgcgcat ggccgagttg agcggttccc ggctggccgc gcagcaacag
     6841 atggagggcc tcctggcgcc gcaccggccc aaggagcccg cgtggttcct ggccaccgtc
     6901 ggcgtctcgc ccgaccacca gggcaagggt ctgggcagcg ccgtcgtgct ccccggagtg
     6961 gaggccgccg agcgcgccgg ggtgcccgcc ttcctggaga cctccgcgcc ccgcaacctc
     7021 cccttctacg agcggctcgg cttcaccgtc accgccgacg tcgaggtgcc cgaaggaccg
     7081 cgcacctggt gcatgacccg caagcccggt gcctaggcta gtatgtaagc ctagtcttag
     7141 ataataaaat cgctatccat cgaagatgga tgtgtgttgg ttttttgtgt gtgtaacgct
     7201 aggcgcgcct ggtgtaccga gaacgatcct ctcagtgcga gtctcgacga tccatatcgt
     7261 tgcttggcag tcagccagtc ggaatccagc ttgggaccca ggaagtccaa tcgtcagata
     7321 ttgtactcaa gcctggtcac ggcagcgtac cgatctgttt aaacctagat attgatagtc
     7381 tgatcggtca acgtataatc gagtcctagc ttttgcaaac atctatcaag agacaggatc
     7441 agcaggaggc tttcgcatga gtattcaaca tttccgtgtc gcccttattc ccttttttgc
     7501 ggcattttgc cttcctgttt ttgctcaccc agaaacgctg gtgaaagtaa aagatgctga
     7561 agatcagttg ggtgcgcgag tgggttacat cgaactggat ctcaacagcg gtaagatcct
     7621 tgagagtttt cgccccgaag aacgctttcc aatgatgagc acttttaaag ttctgctatg
     7681 tggcgcggta ttatcccgta ttgacgccgg gcaagagcaa ctcggtcgcc gcatacacta
     7741 ttctcagaat gacttggttg agtattcacc agtcacagaa aagcatctta cggatggcat
     7801 gacagtaaga gaattatgca gtgctgccat aaccatgagt gataacactg cggccaactt
     7861 acttctgaca acgattggag gaccgaagga gctaaccgct tttttgcaca acatggggga
     7921 tcatgtaact cgccttgatc gttgggaacc ggagctgaat gaagccatac caaacgacga
     7981 gcgtgacacc acgatgcctg tagcaatggc aacaaccttg cgtaaactat taactggcga
     8041 actacttact ctagcttccc ggcaacagtt gatagactgg atggaggcgg ataaagttgc
     8101 aggaccactt ctgcgctcgg cccttccggc tggctggttt attgctgata aatctggagc
     8161 cggtgagcgt gggtctcgcg gtatcattgc agcactgggg ccagatggta agccctcccg
     8221 tatcgtagtt atctacacga cggggagtca ggcaactatg gatgaacgaa atagacagat
     8281 cgctgagata ggtgcctcac tgattaagca ttggtaaccg attctaggtg cattggcgca
     8341 gaaaaaaatg cctgatgcga cgctgcgcgt cttatactcc cacatatgcc agattcagca
     8401 acggatacgg cttccccaac ttgcccactt ccatacgtgt cctccttacc agaaatttat
     8461 ccttaagatc gtttaaactc gactctggct ctatcgaatc tccgtcgttt cgagcttacg
     8521 cgaacagccg tggcgctcat ttgctcgtcg ggcatcgaat ctcgtcagct atcgtcagct
     8581 tacctttttg gcagcgatcg cggctcccga catcttggac cattagctcc acaggtatct
     8641 tcttccctct agtggtcata acagcagctt cagctacctc tcaattcaaa aaacccctca
     8701 agacccgttt agaggcccca aggggttatg ctatcaatcg ttgcgttaca cacacaaaaa
     8761 accaacacac atccatcttc gatggatagc gattttatta tctaactgct gatcgagtgt
     8821 agccagatct agtaatcaat tacggggtca ttagttcata gcccatatat ggagttccgc
     8881 gttacataac ttacggtaaa tggcccgcct ggctgaccgc ccaacgaccc ccgcccattg
     8941 acgtcaataa tgacgtatgt tcccatagta acgccaatag ggactttcca ttgacgtcaa
     9001 tgggtggagt atttacggta aactgcccac ttggcagtac atcaagtgta tcatatgcca
     9061 agtacgcccc ctattgacgt caatgacggt aaatggcccg cctggcatta tgcccagtac
     9121 atgaccttat gggactttcc tacttggcag tacatctacg tattagtcat cgctattacc
     9181 atgctgatgc ggttttggca gtacatcaat gggcgtggat agcggtttga ctcacgggga
     9241 tttccaagtc tccaccccat tgacgtcaat gggagtttgt tttggcacca aaatcaacgg
     9301 gactttccaa aatgtcgtaa caactccgcc ccattgacgc aaatgggcgg taggcgtgta
     9361 cggtgggagg tctatataag cagagctggt ttagtgaacc gtcagatcag atctttgtcg
     9421 atcctaccat ccactcgaca cacccgccag cggccgc
//
