[The description below was written by a language model from this plasmid's Addgene catalogue record and the feature table of its GenBank file.]
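Description:
pGBW-m4133722 is a 9,457 bp mammalian expression plasmid built on the pTwist_CMV_Puro_6 backbone and carrying the wild-type SARS-CoV-2 RNA-dependent RNA polymerase, a mature product of the viral ORF1ab polyprotein. It is propagated in E. coli through a high-copy ColE1/pUC-type origin with ampicillin selection provided by the beta-lactamase gene. For selection in mammalian cells, a separate cassette places puromycin N-acetyltransferase under the human ubiquitin C promoter, followed by a synthetic polyadenylation signal.

The polymerase insert (about 2.8 kb) is not annotated as a feature in the table. Its position is implied by the CMV enhancer and promoter and a Kozak consensus spanning the plasmid origin, which lead into the region upstream of the annotated tag elements. Immediately after this region come a TEV protease recognition site, a calmodulin-binding peptide and a second TEV site, consistent with the catalogue's description of a cleavable C-terminal "TEV;TapTag" supplied by the backbone. Further sequence lies between the second TEV site and the SV40 poly(A) signal, but it is unannotated, so any remaining tag component is not defined by the record. The tag arrangement should allow affinity capture on calmodulin in the presence of calcium and protease release of the polymerase.

The expression unit is flanked by T7 and rrnG transcription terminators and by 5' and 3' beta-globin insulator elements, which help isolate it from neighbouring transcription. The plasmid belongs to a set of tagged SARS-CoV-2 protein constructs intended for expression and/or purification from mammalian cells.
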