Addgene plasmid #152732: pGBW-m4133722
Purpose: Mammalian expression plasmid for SARS-CoV-2 RNA-dependent RNA polymerase
Depositing lab: Ginkgo Bioworks & Benjie Chen. Depositing organization: Ginkgo Bioworks.
Backbone
  Vector backbone: pTwist_CMV_Puro_6
  Backbone size w/o insert (bp): 6080
  Vector type: Mammalian Expression
  Selectable markers: Puromycin
Growth in bacteria
  Bacterial resistance: Ampicillin, 100 μg/mL
  Growth temperature: 37°C
  Growth strain: DH5alpha
  Copy number: High Copy
Gene/Insert
  Gene/Insert name: SARS-CoV-2 RNA-dependent RNA polymerase
  Species: Severe acute respiratory syndrome coronavirus 2
  Insert size (bp): 2789
  Mutation: wt
  Entrez Gene: ORF1ab (a.k.a. GU280_gp01)
  Promoter: CMV
  Tag / fusion protein: Cleavable TEV;TapTag (C terminal on backbone)
  Cloning method: Unknown
Resource information
  A portion of this plasmid was derived from a plasmid made by: GinkgoBioworks
Depositor comments: NCBI reference sequence: YP_009725307.1
How to cite: pGBW-m4133722 was a gift from Ginkgo Bioworks & Benjie Chen (Addgene plasmid # 152732 ; http://n2t.net/addgene:152732 ; RRID:Addgene_152732)
